Addgene plasmid #244686: CL20_mEGFP_FOidr_134
Purpose: Express mEGFP-tagged intrinsically disordered protein (IDR), FOidr_134, derived from human fusion protein PAX5_CBFA2T3; PIEZO1_CBFA2T3
Depositing lab: Richard Kriwacki. Depositing organization: St. Jude Children's Research Hospital. Publication: Proteome-wide computational analyses reveal links between protein condensate formation and RNA biology. Maiti S, Tripathi S, Baggett DW, Phillips AH, Park CG, Wang J, Wahiduzzaman, Freyaldenhoven WT, Kinger S, Pioso BJ, Bollinger JC, Somjee R, Lang B, Babu MM, Kriwacki RW. Sci Adv. 2025 Dec 5;11(49):eady1420. doi: 10.1126/sciadv.ady1420. Epub 2025 Dec 3. PubMed 41337585.
Backbone
  Vector backbone: CL20
  Vector type: Mammalian Expression
Growth in bacteria
  Bacterial resistance: Ampicillin, 100 μg/mL
  Growth temperature: 37°C
  Growth strain: NEB Stable
  Copy number: High Copy
Gene/Insert
  Gene/Insert name: FOidr_134
  Species: H. sapiens (human)
  Mutation: Unmutated
  Tag / fusion protein: monomeric EGFP (N terminal on insert)
  Cloning method: Restriction Enzyme; 5′ cloning site Unknown (unknown if destroyed)
Terms and licenses: Academic/Nonprofit Terms; Industry Terms: Not Available to Industry
Depositor comments: PAX5_CBFA2T3_741_809; PIEZO1_CBFA2T3_434_502
How to cite: CL20_mEGFP_FOidr_134 was a gift from Richard Kriwacki (Addgene plasmid # 244686 ; http://n2t.net/addgene:244686 ; RRID:Addgene_244686)
