[The description below was written by a language model from this plasmid's Addgene catalogue record and pLannotate feature annotations shown in this document.]
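Description:
CL20_mEGFP_FOidr_134 is a mammalian expression plasmid built on the CL20 backbone, which the feature table shows to be a self-inactivating HIV-1-derived lentiviral transfer vector, although the catalogue lists it only as a mammalian expression vector. It is maintained in E. coli through a high-copy ColE1/pUC-type origin and selected with ampicillin via the β-lactamase gene. The recombination-reducing NEB Stable strain is recorded for growth, which is a common choice for LTR-containing plasmids. An SV40 origin and SV40 poly(A) signal are also annotated in the backbone, along with residual lac promoter/operator and lacI fragments.

The viral portion begins with a CMV enhancer fused to a truncated 5' LTR, which would drive production of the genomic RNA in packaging cells. It continues with the Ψ packaging signal and a gag fragment, the cPPT/CTS, the Rev response element for Rev-dependent nuclear export, and a ΔU3 3' LTR fragment followed by a rabbit β-globin poly(A) signal. Small vif, rev and nef fragments are leftover viral sequence rather than functional genes.

Between these elements, an internal CMV enhancer/promoter drives monomeric EGFP fused at the N terminus of FOidr_134. The short "tight TRE" annotation most likely reflects only the minimal CMV sequence that both promoters share. FOidr_134 is an unmutated intrinsically disordered region of roughly 69 residues. It comes from the CBFA2T3 portion shared by the human fusion oncoproteins PAX5-CBFA2T3 and PIEZO1-CBFA2T3, and the annotation software matched it to the mouse Cbfa2t3 orthologue. No separate mammalian selection marker is annotated. The construct is intended for expressing and visualising the fluorescently tagged IDR in mammalian cells, and the associated study concerns protein condensate formation.
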