Features (pLannotate 1.2.2; 29 found; start..end, strand, type, name):
    199..254     -  polyA_signal   β-globin poly(A) signal: rabbit β-globin polyadenylation signal (Gil and Proudfoot, 1987)
    340..475     -  LTR            3' LTR (ΔU3) (fragment): self-inactivating 3' long terminal repeat (LTR) from HIV-1
    477..545     -  CDS            nef (fragment): NEF_HV1Z2 - Experimental evidence at protein level: Swiss-Prot protein existence level 1. Extracellular Nef protein targets CD4(+) T-lymphocytes for apoptosis by interacting with CXCR4 surface receptors. From Human immunodeficiency virus type 1 group M subtype D (isolate Z2/CDC-Z34) (HIV-1).
    571..777     -  CDS            Cbfa2t3 (fragment): MTG16_MOUSE - Also known as Cbfa2t3h, Mtgr2. Experimental evidence at protein level: Swiss-Prot protein existence level 1. Transcriptional corepressor which facilitates transcriptional repression via its association with DNA-binding transcription factors and recruitment of other corepressors and histone-modifying enzymes. Can repress the expression of MMP7 in a ZBTB33-dependent manner. Reduces the protein levels and stability of the transcriptinal regulator HIF1A; interacts with EGLN1 and promotes the HIF1A prolyl hydroxylation-dependent ubiquitination and proteasomal degradation pathway. Cont
    820..1536    -  CDS            mEGFP: mEGFP is a basic (constitutively fluorescent) green fluorescent protein published in 2002, derived from Aequorea victoria. It has moderate acid sensitivity.
   1550..1587    -  misc_feature   MCS (fragment): multiple cloning site
   1586..1602    -  promoter       tight TRE promoter (fragment): Tet-responsive promoter PTight, consisting of seven tet operator sequences followed by the minimal CMV promoter
   1618..1821    -  promoter       CMV promoter: human cytomegalovirus (CMV) immediate early promoter
   1822..2125    -  enhancer       CMV enhancer: human cytomegalovirus immediate early enhancer
   2193..2209    -  misc_feature   MCS (fragment): multiple cloning site
   2209..2234    -  CDS            Rev (fragment): human immunodeficiency virus 1 (HIV-1) Rev protein; rev; enhances nuclear export of unspliced and incompletely spliced viral mRNAs
   2611..2844    -  misc_feature   RRE: The Rev response element (RRE) of HIV-1 allows for Rev-dependent mRNA export from the nucleus to the cytoplasm.
   2978..3061    -  CDS            vif (fragment): VIF_HV1BR - Experimental evidence at protein level: Swiss-Prot protein existence level 1. Counteracts the innate antiviral activity of host APOBEC3F and APOBEC3G. Forms a complex with host APOBEC3F and APOBEC3G thus preventing the entry of these lethally hypermutating enzymes into progeny virions. Recruits an active E3 ubiquitin ligase complex composed of elongin BC, CUL5, and RBX2 to induce polyubiquitination of APOBEC3G and APOBEC3F. In turn, they are directed to the 26S proteasome for degradation. Vif interaction with APOBEC3G also blocks its cytidine deaminase activity in a proteasome-inde
   3204..3321    -  misc_feature   cPPT/CTS: central polypurine tract and central termination sequence of HIV-1
   3470..3829    -  CDS            HIV-1 gag (fragment): gag protein from human immunodeficiency virus 1; gag
   3813..3938    -  misc_feature   HIV-1 Ψ: packaging signal of human immunodeficiency virus type 1
   3985..4242    -  LTR            5' LTR (truncated): truncated 5' long terminal repeat (LTR) from HIV-1
   4244..4623    -  enhancer       CMV enhancer: human cytomegalovirus immediate early enhancer
   4654..4758    +  promoter       AmpR promoter: bla
   4759..5619    +  CDS            AmpR: β-lactamase; bla; confers resistance to ampicillin, carbenicillin, and related antibiotics
   5790..6378    +  rep_origin     ori: high-copy-number ColE1/pMB1/pBR322/pUC origin of replication
   6561..6615    +  CDS            lacI (fragment): lac repressor; lacI; The lac repressor binds to the lac operator to inhibit transcription in E. coli. This inhibition can be relieved by adding lactose or isopropyl-β-D-thiogalactopyranoside (IPTG).
   6617..6751    -  polyA_signal   SV40 poly(A) signal: SV40 polyadenylation signal
   6771..6906    -  rep_origin     SV40 ori: SV40 origin of replication
   6930..6952    -  promoter       SV40 promoter (fragment): SV40 enhancer and early promoter
   6959..6998    +  CDS            lacI (fragment): lac repressor; lacI; The lac repressor binds to the lac operator to inhibit transcription in E. coli. This inhibition can be relieved by adding lactose or isopropyl-β-D-thiogalactopyranoside (IPTG).
   7011..7032    +  protein_bind   CAP binding site: CAP binding activates transcription in the presence of cAMP. E. coli catabolite activator protein
   7047..7077    +  promoter       lac promoter: promoter for the E. coli lac operon
   7085..7101    +  protein_bind   lac operator: The lac repressor binds to the lac operator to inhibit transcription in E. coli. This inhibition can be relieved by adding lactose or isopropyl-β-D-thiogalactopyranoside (IPTG). lac repressor encoded by lacI
>Addgene plasmid #244686 | CL20_mEGFP_FOidr_134 | addgene full sequence | sequence record 488157 | Addgene NGS Result
AAAAAAAATCTAACCTCAAGTCAAGGCTTTTCTATGGAATAAGGAATGGACAGCAGGGGGCTGTTTCATA
TACTGATGACCTCTTTATAGCCAACCTTTGTTCATGGCAGCCAGCATATGGGCATATGTTGCCAAACTCT
AAACCAAATACTCATTCTGATGTTTTAAATGATTTGCCCTCCCATATGTCCTTCCGAGTGAGAGACACAA
AAAATTCCAACACACTATTGCAATGAAAATAAATTTCCTTTATTAGCCAGAAGTCAGATGCTCAAGGGGC
TTCATGATGTCCCCATAATTTTTGGCAGAGGGAAAAAGATCTGCTAGCTCGAGCAGCTGAAGCTTTATTG
AGGCTTAAGCAGTGGGTTCCCTAGTTAGCCAGAGAGCTCCCAGGCTCAGATCTGGTCTAACCAGAGAGAC
CCAGTACAGGCAAAAAGCAGATCTTGTCTTCTTTGGGAGTGAATTAGCCCTTCCAGTCCCCCCTTTTCTT
TTAAAAAGTGGCTAAGATCTACAGCTGCCTTGTAAGTCATTGGTCTTAAAGGTACCGTAATCTTATCTAG
AACCGGTTCAACACGACTCACTGGAGTCTTCCTGTTGATTGATAACAGTAAGAGCGTCTTCACTCGCTTG
ACGTTTAGCTTCGGCAAGTGCACGTTCCATTTTGGCGCGCTCTGTTGTGATTAATTCGTGGGCCTTACGT
TCGGCGTCGCTAACCGCCTTCTGCAATTCACTCATGGCCTGGCGTTTAACCTCATTTACTGCCTCTTCCG
CCTTGCGCCGGGAAGCGGCCGCACTTCCCCCGGAGCCTCCGCTTCCGCCCTTGTACAGCTCGTCCATGCC
GAGAGTGATCCCGGCGGCGGTCACGAACTCCAGCAGGACCATGTGATCGCGCTTCTCGTTGGGGTCTTTG
CTCAGCTTGGACTGGGTGCTCAGGTAGTGGTTGTCGGGCAGCAGCACGGGGCCGTCGCCGATGGGGGTGT
TCTGCTGGTAGTGGTCGGCGAGCTGCACGCTGCCGTCCTCGATGTTGTGGCGGATCTTGAAGTTCACCTT
GATGCCGTTCTTCTGCTTGTCGGCCATGATATAGACGTTGTGGCTGTTGTAGTTGTACTCCAGCTTGTGC
CCCAGGATGTTGCCGTCCTCCTTGAAGTCGATGCCCTTCAGCTCGATGCGGTTCACCAGGGTGTCGCCCT
CGAACTTCACCTCGGCGCGGGTCTTGTAGTTGCCGTCGTCCTTGAAGAAGATGGTGCGCTCCTGGACGTA
GCCTTCGGGCATGGCGGACTTGAAGAAGTCGTGCTGCTTCATGTGGTCGGGGTAGCGGCTGAAGCACTGC
ACGCCGTAGGTCAGGGTGGTCACGAGGGTGGGCCAGGGCACGGGCAGCTTGCCGGTGGTGCAGATGAACT
TCAGGGTCAGCTTGCCGTAGGTGGCATCGCCCTCGCCCTCGCCGGACACGCTGAACTTGTGGCCGTTTAC
GTCGCCGTCCAGCTCGACCAGGATGGGCACCACCCCGGTGAACAGCTCCTCGCCCTTGCTCACCATGGTG
GCGACCGGTGGATCCCGGGCCCGCGGTACCGTCGACTGCAGAATTCGGTTCACTAAACGAGCCCGGTTCA
CTAAACGAGCTCTGCTTATATAGACCTCCCACCGTACACGCCTACCGCCCATTTGCGTCAATGGGGCGGA
GTTGTTACGACATTTTGGAAAGTCCCGTTGATTTTGGTGCCAAAACAAACTCCCATTGACGTCAATGGGG
TGGAGACTTGGAAATCCCCGTGAGTCAAACCGCTATCCACGCCCATTGATGTACTGCCAAAACCGCATCA
CCATGGTAATAGCGATGACTAATACGTAGATGTACTGCCAAGTAGGAAAGTCCCATAAGGTCATGTACTG
GGCATAATGCCAGGCGGGCCATTTACCGTCATTGACGTCAATAGGGGGCGTACTTGGCATATGATACACT
TGATGTACTGCCAAGTGGGCAGTTTACCGTAAATACTCCACCCATTGACGTCAATGGAAAGTCCCTATTG
GCGTTACTATGGGAACATACGTCATTATTGACGTCAATGGGCGGGGGTCGTTGGGCGGTCAGCCAGGCGG
GCCATTTACCGTAAGTTATGTAACGCGGAACTCCATATATGGGCTATGAACTAATGACCCCGTAATTGAT
TACTATTAATAACTAGCACGCGTTCGAAGCTTGAGCTCGGTCCCCTCGGGGTTGGGAGGTGGGTCTGAAA
CGATAATGGTGAATATCCCTGCCTAACTCTATTCACTATAGAAAGTACAGCAAAAACTATTCTTAAACCT
ACCAAGCCTCCTACTATCATTATGAATAATTTTATATACCACAGCCAATTTGTTATGTTAAACCAATTCC
ACAAACTTGCCCATTTATCTAATTCCAATAATTCTTGTTCATTCTTTTCTTGCTGGTTTTGCGATTCTTC
AATTAAGGAGTGTATTAAGCTTGTGTAATTGTTAATTTCTCTGTCCCACTCCATCCAGGTCGTGTGATTC
CAAATCTGTTCCAGAGATTTATTACTCCAACTAGCATTCCAAGGCACAGCAGTGGTGCAAATGAGTTTTC
CAGAGCAACCCCAAATCCCCAGGAGCTGTTGATCCTTTAGGTATCTTTCCACAGCCAGGATTCTTGCCTG
GAGCTGCTTGATGCCCCAGACTGTGAGTTGCAACAGATGCTGTTGCGCCTCAATAGCCCTCAGCAAATTG
TTCTGCTGCTGCACTATACCAGACAATAATTGTCTGGCCTGTACCGTCAGCGTCATTGACGCTGCGCCCA
TAGTGCTTCCTGCTGCTCCCAAGAACCCAAGGAACAAAGCTCCTATTCCCACTGCTCTTTTTTCTCTCTG
CACCACTCTTCTCTTTGCCTTGGTGGGTGCTACTCCTAATGGTTCAATTTTTACTACTTTATATTTATAT
AATTCACTTCTCCAATTGTCCCTCATATCTCCTCCTTATGGTGTTTTACTAAACTTTTCCATGTTCTAAT
CCTCATCCTGTCTACTTGCCACACAATCATCACCTGCCATCTGTTTTCCATAATCCCTAATGATCTTTGC
TTTTCTTCTTGGCACTACTTTTATGTCACTATTATCTTGTATTACTACTGCCCCTTCACCTTTCCAGAGG
AGCTTTGCTGGTCCTTTCCAAAGTGGATTTCTGCTGTCCCTGTAATAAACCCGAAAATTTTGAATTTTTG
TAATTTGTTTTTGTAATTCTTTAGTTTGTATGTCTGTTGCTATTATGTCTACTATTCTTTCCCCTGCACT
GTACCCCCCAATCCCCCCTTTTCTTTTAAAATTGTGGATGAATACTGCCATTTGTACTGCTGTCTTAAGA
TGTTCAGCCTGATCTCTTACCTGTCCTATAATTTTCTTTAATTCTTTATTCATAGATTCTACTACTCCTT
GACTTTGGGGATTGTAGGGAATTTCCAGGTCTGAAGATCCTGCTGCTTGCTGTGCTTTTTTCTTACTTTT
GTTTTGCTCTTCCTCTATCTTGTCTAAAGCTTCCTTGGTGTCTTTTATCTCTATCCTTTGATGCACACAA
TAGAGGGTTGCTACTGTATTATATAATGATCTAAGTTCTTCTGATCCTGTCTGAAGGGATGGTTGTAGCT
GTCCCAGTATTTGTCTACAGCCTTCTGATGTTTCTAACAGGCCAGTATTAACTGCGAATCGTTCTAGCTC
CCTGCTTGCCCATACTATATGTTTTAATTTATATTTTTTCTTTCCCCCTGGCCTTAACCGAATTTTTTCC
CATCGCGATCTAATTCTCCCCCGCTTAATACTGACGCTCTCGCACCCATCTCTCTCCTTCTAGCCTCCGC
TAGTCAAAATTTTTGGCGTACTCACCAGTCGCCGCCCCTCGCCTCTTGCCGTGCGCGCTTCAGCAAGCCG
AGTCCTGCGTCGAGAGAGCTCCTCTGGTTTCCCTTTCGCTTTCAAGTCCCTGTTCGGGCGCCACTGCTAG
AGATTTTCCACACTGACTAAAAGGGTCTGAGGGATCTCTAGTTACCAGAGTCACACAACAGACGGGCACA
CACTACTTGAAGCACTCAAGGCAAGCTTTATTGAGGCTTAAGCAGTGGGTTCCCTAGTTAGCCAGAGAGC
TCCCAGGCTCAGATCTGGTCTAACCAGAGAGACCCAGTACAGGCAAAAAGCAGCTGCTTATATGCAGGAT
CTGAGGGCTCGCCACTCCCCAGTCCCGCCCAGGCCACGCCTCCCATGGTAATAGCGATGACTAATACGTA
GATGTACTGCCAAGTAGGAAAGTCCCATAAGGTCATGTACTGGGCATAATGCCAGGCGGGCCATTTACCG
TCATTGACGTCAATAGGGGGCGTACTTGGCATATGATACACTTGATGTACTGCCAAGTGGGCAGTTTACC
GTAAATACTCCACCCATTGACGTCAATGGAAAGTCCCTATTGGCGTTACTATGGGAACATACGTCATTAT
TGACGTCAATGGGCGGGGGTCGTTGGGCGGTCAGCCAGGCGGGCCATTTACCGTAAGTTATGTAACGCGG
AACTCCATATATGGGCTATGAACTAATGACCCCGTAATTGATTACTATTAATAACTAGTCAATAATCAAT
GTCGACCCAGGTGGCACTTTTCGGGGAAATGTGCGCGGAACCCCTATTTGTTTATTTTTCTAAATACATT
CAAATATGTATCCGCTCATGAGACAATAACCCTGATAAATGCTTCAATAATATTGAAAAAGGAAGAGTAT
GAGTATTCAACATTTCCGTGTCGCCCTTATTCCCTTTTTTGCGGCATTTTGCCTTCCTGTTTTTGCTCAC
CCAGAAACGCTGGTGAAAGTAAAAGATGCTGAAGATCAGTTGGGTGCACGAGTGGGTTACATCGAACTGG
ATCTCAACAGCGGTAAGATCCTTGAGAGTTTTCGCCCCGAAGAACGTTTTCCAATGATGAGCACTTTTAA
AGTTCTGCTATGTGGCGCGGTATTATCCCGTATTGACGCCGGGCAAGAGCAACTCGGTCGCCGCATACAC
TATTCTCAGAATGACTTGGTTGAGTACTCACCAGTCACAGAAAAGCATCTTACGGATGGCATGACAGTAA
GAGAATTATGCAGTGCTGCCATAACCATGAGTGATAACACTGCGGCCAACTTACTTCTGACAACGATCGG
AGGACCGAAGGAGCTAACCGCTTTTTTGCACAACATGGGGGATCATGTAACTCGCCTTGATCGTTGGGAA
CCGGAGCTGAATGAAGCCATACCAAACGACGAGCGTGACACCACGATGCCTGTAGCAATGGCAACAACGT
TGCGCAAACTATTAACTGGCGAACTACTTACTCTAGCTTCCCGGCAACAATTAATAGACTGGATGGAGGC
GGATAAAGTTGCAGGACCACTTCTGCGCTCGGCCCTTCCGGCTGGCTGGTTTATTGCTGATAAATCTGGA
GCCGGTGAGCGTGGGTCTCGCGGTATCATTGCAGCACTGGGGCCAGATGGTAAGCCCTCCCGTATCGTAG
TTATCTACACGACGGGGAGTCAGGCAACTATGGATGAACGAAATAGACAGATCGCTGAGATAGGTGCCTC
ACTGATTAAGCATTGGTAACTGTCAGACCAAGTTTACTCATATATACTTTAGATTGATTTAAAACTTCAT
TTTTAATTTAAAAGGATCTAGGTGAAGATCCTTTTTGATAATCTCATGACCAAAATCCCTTAACGTGAGT
TTTCGTTCCACTGAGCGTCAGACCCCGTAGAAAAGATCAAAGGATCTTCTTGAGATCCTTTTTTTCTGCG
CGTAATCTGCTGCTTGCAAACAAAAAAACCACCGCTACCAGCGGTGGTTTGTTTGCCGGATCAAGAGCTA
CCAACTCTTTTTCCGAAGGTAACTGGCTTCAGCAGAGCGCAGATACCAAATACTGTTCTTCTAGTGTAGC
CGTAGTTAGGCCACCACTTCAAGAACTCTGTAGCACCGCCTACATACCTCGCTCTGCTAATCCTGTTACC
AGTGGCTGCTGCCAGTGGCGATAAGTCGTGTCTTACCGGGTTGGACTCAAGACGATAGTTACCGGATAAG
GCGCAGCGGTCGGGCTGAACGGGGGGTTCGTGCACACAGCCCAGCTTGGAGCGAACGACCTACACCGAAC
TGAGATACCTACAGCGTGAGCTATGAGAAAGCGCCACGCTTCCCGAAGGGAGAAAGGCGGACAGGTATCC
GGTAAGCGGCAGGGTCGGAACAGGAGAGCGCACGAGGGAGCTTCCAGGGGGAAACGCCTGGTATCTTTAT
AGTCCTGTCGGGTTTCGCCACCTCTGACTTGAGCGTCGATTTTTGTGATGCTCGTCAGGGGGGCGGAGCC
TATGGAAAAACGCCAGCAACGCGGCCTTTTTACGGTTCCTGGCCTTTTGCTGGCCTTTTGCTCACATGTT
CTTTCCTGCGTTATCCCCTGATTCTGTGGATAACCGTATTACCGCCTTTGAGTGAGCTGATACCGCTCGC
CGCAGCCGAACGACCGAGCGCAGCGAGTCAGTGAGCGAGGAAGCGGAAGAGCGCCCAATACGCAAACCGC
CTCTCCCCGCGCGTTGGCCGATTCATTAATGCAGCGGATCCAGACATGATAAGATACATTGATGAGTTTG
GACAAACCACAACTAGAATGCAGTGAAAAAAATGCTTTATTTGTGAAATTTGTGATGCTATTGCTTTATT
TGTAACCATTATAAGCTGCAATAAACAAGTTAGCTTTTTGCAAAAGCCTAGGCCTCCAAAAAAGCCTCCT
CACTACTTCTGGAATAGCTCAGAGGCCGAGGCGGCCTCGGCCTCTGCATAAATAAAAAAAATTAGTCAGC
CATGGGGCGGAGAATGGGCGGAACTGGGCGGAGTTAGGGGCGGGATGGGCGGAGTTAGGGGCGGGACTAT
GGTTGCTGACTAATTGAGATGCGGATCCGCTGGCACGACAGGTTTCCCGACTGGAAAGCGGGCAGTGAGC
GCAACGCAATTAATGTGAGTTAGCTCACTCATTAGGCACCCCAGGCTTTACACTTTATGCTTCCGGCTCG
TATGTTGTGTGGAATTGTGAGCGGATAACAATTTCACACAGGAAACAGCTATGACCATGATTACGCCAAG
CTTGGGCTGCAGGTCGAGGGATCTCCATAAGAGAAGAGGGACAGCTATGACTGGGAGTAGTCAGGAGAGG
AGGAAAAATCTGGCTAGTAAAACATGTAAGGAAAATTTTAGGGATGTTAAAGAAAAAAATAACACAAAAC
AAAATAT
